>Addgene plasmid #90465 | pCMV-mNoc-3X FLAG | addgene full sequence | sequence record 178050 | Addgene NGS Result
CGTTACATAACTTACGGTAAATGGCCCGCCTGGCTGACCGCCCAACGACCCCCGCCCATTGACGTCAATA
ATGACGTATGTTCCCATAGTAACGCCAATAGGGACTTTCCATTGACGTCAATGGGTGGAGTATTTACGGT
AAACTGCCCACTTGGCAGTACATCAAGTGTATCATATGCCAAGTACGCCCCCTATTGACGTCAATGACGG
TAAATGGCCCGCCTGGCATTATGCCCAGTACATGACCTTATGGGACTTTCCTACTTGGCAGTACATCTAC
GTATTAGTCATCGCTATTACCATGGTGATGCGGTTTTGGCAGTACATCAATGGGCGTGGATAGCGGTTTG
ACTCACGGGGATTTCCAAGTCTCCACCCCATTGACGTCAATGGGAGTTTGTTTTGGCACCAAAATCAACG
GGACTTTCCAAAATGTCGTAACAACTCCGCCCCATTGACGCAAATGGGCGGTAGGCGTGTACGGTGGGAG
GTCTATATAAGCAGAGCTGGTTTAGTGAACCGTCAGATCCGCTAGCGATTACGCCAAGCTCGAAATTAAC
CCTCACTAAAGGGAACAAAAGCTGGAGCTCCACCGCGGTGGCGGCCGCTCTAGCCCGGGCGGATCCCCCG
GGCTGCAGGAATTCGCCCTTATTCATGTATCAGAGCCCGCGGCGGCTCTGCTCGGCCCTGCTGCTCAGGG
ACGCCCCCGGCCTGCGCCGCACACTCGTGCCCGGCCCGCGCCGAACGCTCGCCCCGCCGGTGCTCGGATC
TCGGCCCAAGTCCCCGCAACTGCAGGCGGCGGCGGCCTCGGGCGCCGCGAGGTCGCGTCCCCGAACAGTG
AGTTCCATGGGAAACGGCACCAGTCGACTCTACAGTGCTCTCGCCAAGACCGTCAACAGCAGTGCAGCTG
CTCAGCACCCGGAGTACTTGGTGTCAACTGACCCCGAACATCTGGAGCCCATCGATCCTAAGGAACTTCT
GGAGGAATGCAGGGCTGTTCTGCACACTCGGCCACCCCGCTACCAGCGGGATTTTGTGGACCTGAGGACA
GATTGCTCCAGCAGCCACTCTCCCATTCGCGTCATGCAGTGGAACATCCTCGCCCAAGCTCTCGGAGAAG
GCAAAGACAACTTTGTGCAGTGCCCCGTGGAAGCGCTCAAATGGGAAGAGAGGAAGTGCCTGATCCTGGA
GGAGATCCTGGCTTACCAGCCAGACATACTGTGCCTCCAGGAAGTGGACCACTACTTTGACACCTTCCAG
CCACTCCTCAGTAGACTGGGCTACCAAGGCACGTTTTTCCCCAAGCCCTGGTCACCATGTCTAGATGTGG
AACACAACAACGGTCCAGATGGCTGTGCCTTATTTTTTCTCCAAAACCGATTCAAGCTTATCAGCAGCAC
CAATATTAGGCTGACAGCCATGACCCTAAAAACCAATCAGGTGGCCATCGCACAGACCCTGGAGTGCAAG
GAGTCTGGGCGACAGTTCTGCATTGCTGTCACCCACTTAAAAGCCCGCACTGGCTGGGAGCGGTTCCGGT
CAGCTCAGGGCTGTGACCTCCTCCAGAACCTGCAGAACATCACCCAGGGAGCAAAGATCCCCCTGATCGT
CTGCGGGGACTTCAACGCAGAGCCAACCGAAGAGGTCTACAAACACTTTGCGTCCTCCAGCCTCAACCTC
AACAGCGCCTACAAGCTGCTGAGTCCCGATGGACAGTCGGAGCCTCCCTACACAACCTGGAAGATCCGGA
CCTCAGGCGAGTGTCGCCACACGCTGGACTATATCTGGTACTCCAGACATGCTCTGAGTGTCACGTCCGC
CCTGGATCTACTCACTGAAGAACAGATTGGGCCCAACCGGCTCCCATCCTTCCATTACCCCTCGGACCAC
CTGTCCCTGGTGTGTGACTTCAGCTTTAACGAGGAGCCCCATGAGCTCTTTCTCGAGGATTACAAGGATG
ACGACGATAAGGATTACAAGGATGACGACGATAAGGTCGAGGATTACAAGGATGACGACGATAAGTAGGG
CCCGGTACCTTAATTAATTAAGGTACCAGGTAAGTGTACCCAATTCGCCCTATAGTGAGTCGTATTACAA
TTCACTCGATCGCCCTTCCCAACAGTTGCGCAGCCTGAATGGCGAATGGAGATCCAATTTTTAAGTGTAT
AATGTGTTAAACTACTGATTCTAATTGTTTGTGTATTTTAGATTCACAGTCCCAAGGCTCATTTCAGGCC
CCTCAGTCCTCACAGTCTGTTCATGATCATAATCAGCCATACCACATTTGTAGAGGTTTTACTTGCTTTA
AAAAACCTCCCACACCTCCCCCTGAACCTGAAACATAAAATGAATGCAATTGTTGTTGTTAACTTGTTTA
TTGCAGCTTATAATGGTTACAAATAAAGCAATAGCATCACAAATTTCACAAATAAAGCATTTTTTTCACT
GCATTCTAGTTGTGGTTTGTCCAAACTCATCAATGTATCTTAACGCGTAAATTGTAAGCGTTAATATTTT
GTTAAAATTCGCGTTAAATTTTTGTTAAATCAGCTCATTTTTTAACCAATAGGCCGAAATCGGCAAAATC
CCTTATAAATCAAAAGAATAGACCGAGATAGGGT
[37 nt withheld, positions 2625-2661]
AAAGAACGTGGACTCCAACGTCAAAGG
[49 nt withheld, positions 2689-2737]
T
[91 nt withheld, positions 2739-2829]
G
[124 nt withheld, positions 2831-2954]
CAGGTGGCACTTTTCGGGGAAATGTGCGCGGAACCCCTATTTGTTTATTTTTCTAAATACATTCAAATAT
GTATCCGCTCATGAGACAATAACCCTGATAAATGCTTCAATAATATTGAAAAAGGAAGAATCCTGAGGCG
GAAAGAACCAGCTGTGGAATGTGTGTCAGTTAGGGTGTGGAAAGTCCCCAGGCTCCCCAGCAGGCAGAAG
TATGCAAAGCATGCATCTCAATTAGTCAGCAACCAGGTGTGGAAAGTCCCCAGGCTCCCCAGCAGGCAGA
AGTATGCAAAGCATGCATCTCAATTAGTCAGCAACCATAGTCCCGCCCCTAACTCCGCCCATCCCGCCCC
TAACTCCGCCCAGTTCCGCCCATTCTCCGCCCCATGGCTGACTAATTTTTTTTATTTATGCAGAGGCCGA
GGCCGCCTCGGCCTCTGAGCTATTCCAGAAGTAGTGAGGAGGCTTTTTTGGAGGCCTAGGCTTTTGCAAA
GATCGATCAAGAGACAGGATGAGGATCGTTTCGCATGATTGAACAAGATGGATTGCACGCAGGTTCTCCG
GCCGCTTGGGTGGAGAGGCTATTCGGCTATGACTGGGCACAACAGACAATCGGCTGCTCTGATGCCGCCG
TGTTCCGGCTGTCAGCGCAGGGGCGCCCGGTTCTTTTTGTCAAGACCGACCTGTCCGGTGCCCTGAATGA
ACTGCAAGACGAGGCAGCGCGGCTATCGTGGCTGGCCACGACGGGCGTTCCTTGCGCAGCTGTGCTCGAC
GTTGTCACTGAAGCGGGAAGGGACTGGCTGCTATTGGGCGAAGTGCCGGGGCAGGATCTCCTGTCATCTC
ACCTTGCTCCTGCCGAGAAAGTATCCATCATGGCTGATGCAATGCGGCGGCTGCATACGCTTGATCCGGC
TACCTGCCCATTCGACCACCAAGCGAAACATCGCATCGAGCGAGCACGTACTCGGATGGAAGCCGGTCTT
GTCGATCAGGATGATCTGGACGAAGAACATCAGGGGCTCGCGCCAGCCGAACTGTTCGCCAGGCTCAAGG
CGAGCATGCCCGACGGCGAGGATCTCGTCGTGACCCATGGCGATGCCTGCTTGCCGAATATCATGGTGGA
AAATGGCCGCTTTTCTGGATTCATCGACTGTGGCCGGCTGGGTGTGGCGGACCGCTATCAGGACATAGCG
TTGGCTACCCGTGATATTGCTGAAGAACTTGGCGGCGAATGGGCTGACCGCTTCCTCGTGCTTTACGGTA
TCGCCGCTCCCGATTCGCAGCGCATCGCCTTCTATCGCCTTCTTGACGAGTTCTTCTGAGCGGGACTCTG
GGGTTCGAAATGACCGACCAAGCGACGCCCAACCTGCCATCACGAGATTTCGATTCCACCGCCGCCTTCT
ATGAAAGGTTGGGCTTCGGAATCGTTTTCCGGGACGCCGGCTGGATGATCCTCCAGCGCGGGGATCTCAT
GCTGGAGTTCTTCGCCCACCCTAGGGGGAGGCTAACTGAAACACGGAAGGAGACAATACCGGAAGGAACC
CGCGCTATGACGGCAATAAAAAGACAGAATAAAACGCACGGTGTTGGGTCGTTTGTTCATAAACGCGGGG
TTCGGTCCCAGGGCTGGCACTCTGTCGATACCCCACCGAGACCCCATTGGGGCCAATACGCCCGCGTTTC
TTCCTTTTCCCCACCCCACCCCCCAAGTTCGGGTGAAGGCCCAGGGCTCGCAGCCAACGTCGGGGCGGCA
GGCCCTGCCATAGCCTCAGGTTACTCATATATACTTTAGATTGATTTAAAACTTCATTTTTAATTTAAAA
GGATCTAGGTGAAGATCCTTTTTGATAATCTCATGACCAAAATCCCTTAACGTGAGTTTTCGTTCCACTG
AGCGTCAGACCCCGTAGAAAAGATCAAAGGATCTTCTTGAGATCCTTTTTTTCTGCGCGTAATCTGCTGC
TTGCAAACAAAAAAACCACCGCTACCAGCGGTGGTTTGTTTGCCGGATCAAGAGCTACCAACTCTTTTTC
CGAAGGTAACTGGCTTCAGCAGAGCGCAGATACCAAATACTGTTCTTCTAGTGTAGCCGTAGTTAGGCCA
CCACTTCAAGAACTCTGTAGCACCGCCTACATACCTCGCTCTGCTAATCCTGTTACCAGTGGCTGCTGCC
AGTGGCGATAAGTCGTGTCTTACCGGGTTGGACTCAAGACGATAGTTACCGGATAAGGCGCAGCGGTCGG
GCTGAACGGGGGGTTCGTGCACACAGCCCAGCTTGGAGCGAACGACCTACACCGAACTGAGATACCTACA
GCGTGAGCTATGAGAAAGCGCCACGCTTCCCGAAGGGAGAAAGGCGGACAGGTATCCGGTAAGCGGCAGG
GTCGGAACAGGAGAGCGCACGAGGGAGCTTCCAGGGGGAAACGCCTGGTATCTTTATAGTCCTGTCGGGT
TTCGCCACCTCTGACTTGAGCGTCGATTTTTGTGATGCTCGTCAGGGGGGCGGAGCCTATGGAAAAACGC
CAGCAACGCGGCCTTTTTACGGTTCCTGGCCTTTTGCTGGCCTTTTGCTCACATGTTCTTTCCTGCGTTA
TCCCCTGATTCTGTGGATAACCGTATTACCGCCATGCATTAGTTATTAATAGTAATCAATTACGGGGTCA
TTAGTTCATAGCCCATATATGGAGTTCCG
Features (pLannotate 1.2.2; 21 found; start..end, strand, type, name):
      1..304     +  enhancer       CMV enhancer: human cytomegalovirus immediate early enhancer
    305..508     +  promoter       CMV promoter: human cytomegalovirus (CMV) immediate early promoter
    554..572     +  promoter       T3 promoter: promoter for bacteriophage T3 RNA polymerase
    655..1941    +  CDS            Noct: NOCT_MOUSE - Also known as Ccr4, Ccrn4l, Noc. Experimental evidence at protein level: Swiss-Prot protein existence level 1. Phosphatase which catalyzes the conversion of NADP(+) to NAD(+) and of NADPH to NADH (By similarity). Shows a small preference for NADPH over NADP(+) (By similarity). Represses translation and promotes degradation of target mRNA molecules (By similarity). Plays an important role in post-transcriptional regulation of metabolic genes under circadian control (PubMed:20685873, PubMed:20498072). Exerts a rhythmic post-transcriptional control of genes necessary for metabolic fu
   1948..1971    +  CDS            3xFLAG (fragment): three tandem FLAG® epitope tags
   1972..1996    +  CDS            3xFLAG (fragment): three tandem FLAG® epitope tags
   2002..2025    +  CDS            3xFLAG (fragment): three tandem FLAG® epitope tags
   2079..2097    -  promoter       T7 promoter: promoter for bacteriophage T7 RNA polymerase
   2107..2146    +  CDS            lacZα (fragment): LacZα fragment of β-galactosidase; lacZ fragment
   2156..2211    +  intron         small t intron (fragment): SV40 (simian virus 40) small t antigen intron
   2211..2348    +  CDS            large T antigen (fragment): large T antigen from SV40 (simian virus 40)
   2371..2492    +  polyA_signal   SV40 poly(A) signal: SV40 polyadenylation signal
   2526..2954    -  rep_origin     f1 ori (sequence partly withheld): f1 bacteriophage origin of replication; arrow indicates direction of (+) strand synthesis
   2981..3083    +  promoter       AmpR promoter: bla
   3087..3444    +  promoter       SV40 promoter: SV40 enhancer and early promoter
   3479..4273    +  CDS            NeoR/KanR: aminoglycoside phosphotransferase from Tn5; aph(3')-II (or nptII); confers resistance to neomycin, kanamycin, and G418 (Geneticin®)
   4294..4446    +  CDS            ble (fragment): BLE_KLEPN - Experimental evidence at protein level: Swiss-Prot protein existence level 1. Binding protein with a strong affinity to the bleomycin family of antibiotics. Binds to CL990; an antimitotic-antibiotic compound. From Klebsiella pneumoniae.
   4505..4552    +  polyA_signal   HSV TK poly(A) signal: herpes simplex virus thymidine kinase polyadenylation signal (Cole and Stacy, 1985)
   4643..4659    -  polyA_signal   bGH poly(A) signal (fragment): bovine growth hormone polyadenylation signal
   4881..5469    +  rep_origin     ori: high-copy-number ColE1/pMB1/pBR322/pUC origin of replication
   5584..5643    +  enhancer       CMV enhancer (fragment): human cytomegalovirus immediate early enhancer
