[The description below was written by a language model from this plasmid's Addgene catalogue record and pLannotate feature annotations shown in this document.]
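Description:
pCMV-mNoc-3X FLAG is a mammalian expression plasmid built on the pCMV-tag4 backbone for producing mouse Nocturnin (Noct, also known as Ccrn4l or Ccr4) with a C-terminal 3xFLAG epitope. The sequenced record is about 5.6 kb. It is propagated in E. coli from a high-copy ColE1/pUC-type origin and selected with kanamycin. The resistance gene is the Tn5 aminoglycoside phosphotransferase (NeoR/KanR), placed behind tandem bacterial (bla) and SV40 early promoters and followed by an HSV TK polyadenylation signal. This arrangement lets the same marker confer kanamycin resistance in bacteria and G418 resistance in transfected mammalian cells. An f1 origin is also present and allows single-stranded DNA production.

The payload is the roughly 1.3 kb Nocturnin coding sequence, cloned between EcoRI and XhoI sites that both remain intact. It is driven by the human cytomegalovirus immediate early enhancer and promoter. Directly downstream of the open reading frame lie three tandem FLAG repeats supplied by the backbone, and the transcript is terminated by an SV40 poly(A) signal preceded by residual SV40 small t intron and large T fragments. T3 and T7 phage promoters flank the cloning region in opposing orientations and could support in vitro transcription or serve as sequencing priming sites.

Nocturnin is annotated as a circadian-regulated protein involved in post-transcriptional control of metabolic genes, with reported NADP(H) phosphatase activity. The stated purpose is simply expression of FLAG-tagged mouse Nocturnin, and the tag would permit detection or immunoprecipitation with anti-FLAG reagents.
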