Addgene plasmid #90465: pCMV-mNoc-3X FLAG
Purpose: expression of Mouse Nocturnin with 3x Flag tag
Depositing lab: Carla Green. Depositing organization: University of Texas Southwestern Medical Center.
Backbone
  Vector backbone: pCMV-tag4
  Vector type: Mammalian Expression
Growth in bacteria
  Bacterial resistance: Kanamycin, 50 μg/mL
  Growth temperature: 37°C
  Growth strain: DH5alpha
  Copy number: Unknown
Gene/Insert
  Gene/Insert name: Nocturnin
  Species: M. musculus (mouse)
  Insert size (bp): 1300
  Entrez Gene: Noct (a.k.a. AU043840, Ccr4, Ccrn4l)
  Promoter: CMV
  Tag / fusion protein: 3xFlag (C terminal on backbone)
  Cloning method: Restriction Enzyme; 5′ cloning site EcoRI (not destroyed); 3′ cloning site XhoI (not destroyed)
  Sequencing primers: 5′ CMV-F
Terms and licenses: Academic/Nonprofit Terms; Industry Terms: Not Available to Industry
How to cite: pCMV-mNoc-3X FLAG was a gift from Carla Green (Addgene plasmid # 90465 ; http://n2t.net/addgene:90465 ; RRID:Addgene_90465)
